Addgene plasmid #76877: NTPCR gRNA (BRDN0001147742)
Purpose: 3rd generation lentiviral gRNA plasmid targeting human NTPCR
Depositing lab: John Doench & David Root. Depositing organization: Broad Institute. Publication: Optimized sgRNA design to maximize activity and minimize off-target effects of CRISPR-Cas9. Doench JG, Fusi N, Sullender M, Hegde M, Vaimberg EW, Donovan KF, Smith I, Tothova Z, Wilen C, Orchard R, Virgin HW, Listgarten J, Root DE. Nat Biotechnol. 2016 Jan 18. doi: 10.1038/nbt.3437. PubMed 26780180.
Backbone
  Vector backbone: lentiGuide-Puro
  Backbone manufacturer: Zhang Lab (Addgene plasmid # 52963)
  Vector type: Mammalian Expression, Lentiviral, CRISPR
  Selectable markers: Puromycin
Growth in bacteria
  Bacterial resistance: Ampicillin, 100 μg/mL
  Growth temperature: 37°C
  Growth strain: DH5alpha
  Copy number: High Copy
Gene/Insert
  Gene/Insert name: NTPCR (alt names: NTPCR; NM_032324.1)
  gRNA/shRNA sequence: TATACCGAAGAAGTCAGACA
  Species: H. sapiens (human)
  Entrez Gene: NTPCR (a.k.a. C1orf57, FLJ11383, MGC13186, HCR-NTPase, RP4-659I19.2, RP4-678E16.2)
  Promoter: hU6
  Cloning method: Unknown
  Sequencing primers: 5′ U6-F; 3′ pS2-R
Terms and licenses: Academic/Nonprofit Terms; Industry Terms: Not Available to Industry
Depositor comments: The gRNA was designed to target the following Genbank reference sequence(s): NM_032324.1. Note that this plasmid does NOT contain Cas9. It should be used in conjunction with lentiCas9-Blast (Addgene #52962) or otherwise with cell lines already expressing Cas9. Browse the full kinome gRNA library at http://www.addgene.org/pooled-library/broadgpp-human-kinome/ or visit http://www.broadinstitute.org/rnai/public/ for detailed protocols and information.
How to cite: NTPCR gRNA (BRDN0001147742) was a gift from John Doench & David Root (Addgene plasmid # 76877 ; http://n2t.net/addgene:76877 ; RRID:Addgene_76877)
