[The description below was written by a language model from this plasmid's Addgene catalogue record and pLannotate feature annotations shown in this document.]
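Description:
NTPCR gRNA (BRDN0001147742) is a third-generation lentiviral CRISPR guide plasmid built on the lentiGuide-Puro backbone. It delivers a single guide RNA directed against human NTPCR, designed against the reference transcript NM_032324.1. The plasmid is about 8.3 kb and is maintained in E. coli at high copy through a ColE1/pUC-type origin with ampicillin selection from the bla gene. An f1 origin, an SV40 origin and remnants of a lac/T7/T3 cloning region are also annotated in the bacterial backbone.

The viral genome is transcribed in packaging cells from an RSV promoter fused to a truncated HIV-1 5' LTR. This arrangement makes transcription Tat-independent. It is followed by the Ψ packaging signal with a partial gag sequence, and the RRE for Rev-dependent nuclear export. Downstream, a human U6 RNA polymerase III promoter drives the NTPCR-specific spacer joined to the Streptococcus pyogenes guide RNA scaffold, followed by a cPPT/CTS element that aids nuclear import of the proviral DNA. A second cassette uses the EF-1α core promoter with its intron A to express puromycin N-acetyltransferase, so transduced mammalian cells can be selected with puromycin. A WPRE enhances transcript expression, and a ΔU3 self-inactivating 3' LTR closes the genome.

The plasmid does not encode Cas9, so it must be used in cells that already express Cas9 or alongside a separate Cas9 vector such as lentiCas9-Blast. According to the record, the guide belongs to a human kinome gRNA collection associated with work on optimised sgRNA design, and it is intended for targeting NTPCR with Cas9 in human cells.
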