Features (pLannotate 1.2.2; 29 found; start..end, strand, type, name):
     14..80      +  CDS            small t antigen (fragment): SV40 (simian virus 40) small t antigen
    106..317     +  promoter       EF-1α core promoter: core promoter for human elongation factor EF-1α
    318..1256    +  intron         EF-1α intron A: intron upstream of the start codon of human EF-1α
   1278..1877    +  CDS            PuroR (fragment): puromycin N-acetyltransferase; pac from Streptomyces; confers resistance to puromycin
   1893..2481    +  misc_feature   WPRE: woodchuck hepatitis virus posttranscriptional regulatory element
   2532..2551    +  misc_feature   cPPT/CTS (fragment): central polypurine tract and central termination sequence of HIV-1
   2553..2786    +  LTR            3' LTR (ΔU3): self-inactivating 3' long terminal repeat (LTR) from HIV-1
   2864..2985    +  polyA_signal   SV40 poly(A) signal: SV40 polyadenylation signal
   3025..3160    +  rep_origin     SV40 ori: SV40 origin of replication
   3181..3199    -  promoter       T7 promoter: promoter for bacteriophage T7 RNA polymerase
   3207..3362    +  CDS            lacZα (fragment): LacZα fragment of β-galactosidase; lacZ fragment
   3367..3795    +  rep_origin     f1 ori (sequence partly withheld): f1 bacteriophage origin of replication; arrow indicates direction of (+) strand synthesis
   3848..3952    +  promoter       AmpR promoter: bla
   3953..4813    +  CDS            AmpR: β-lactamase; bla; confers resistance to ampicillin, carbenicillin, and related antibiotics
   4984..5572    +  rep_origin     ori: high-copy-number ColE1/pMB1/pBR322/pUC origin of replication
   5755..5847    +  CDS            lacI (fragment): lac repressor; lacI; The lac repressor binds to the lac operator to inhibit transcription in E. coli. This inhibition can be relieved by adding lactose or isopropyl-β-D-thiogalactopyranoside (IPTG).
   5860..5881    +  protein_bind   CAP binding site: CAP binding activates transcription in the presence of cAMP. E. coli catabolite activator protein
   5896..5926    +  promoter       lac promoter: promoter for the E. coli lac operon
   5934..5950    +  protein_bind   lac operator: The lac repressor binds to the lac operator to inhibit transcription in E. coli. This inhibition can be relieved by adding lactose or isopropyl-β-D-thiogalactopyranoside (IPTG). lac repressor encoded by lacI
   5995..6013    +  promoter       T3 promoter: promoter for bacteriophage T3 RNA polymerase
   6041..6267    +  promoter       RSV promoter: Rous sarcoma virus enhancer/promoter
   6268..6448    +  LTR            5' LTR (truncated): truncated 5' long terminal repeat (LTR) from HIV-1
   6495..6620    +  misc_feature   HIV-1 Ψ: packaging signal of human immunodeficiency virus type 1
   6604..6967    +  CDS            HIV-1 gag (fragment): gag protein from human immunodeficiency virus 1; gag
   7113..7346    +  misc_feature   RRE: The Rev response element (RRE) of HIV-1 allows for Rev-dependent mRNA export from the nucleus to the cytoplasm.
   7723..7749    +  CDS            Rev (fragment): human immunodeficiency virus 1 (HIV-1) Rev protein; rev; enhances nuclear export of unspliced and incompletely spliced viral mRNAs
   7753..7993    +  promoter       U6 promoter: RNA polymerase III promoter for human U6 snRNA
   8023..8098    +  misc_RNA       gRNA scaffold: guide RNA scaffold for the Streptococcus pyogenes CRISPR/Cas9 system
   8154..8271    +  misc_feature   cPPT/CTS: central polypurine tract and central termination sequence of HIV-1
>Addgene plasmid #76877 | NTPCR gRNA (BRDN0001147742) | addgene full sequence | sequence record 186682 | Addgene Assembled Sequence
CCCGGGTGCAAAGATGGATAAAGTTTTAAACAGAGAGGAATCTTTGCAGCTAATGGACCTTCTAGGTCTT
GAAAGGAGTGGGAATTGGCTCCGGTGCCCGTCAGTGGGCAGAGCGCACATCGCCCACAGTCCCCGAGAAG
TTGGGGGGAGGGGTCGGCAATTGATCCGGTGCCTAGAGAAGGTGGCGCGGGGTAAACTGGGAAAGTGATG
TCGTGTACTGGCTCCGCCTTTTTCCCGAGGGTGGGGGAGAACCGTATATAAGTGCAGTAGTCGCCGTGAA
CGTTCTTTTTCGCAACGGGTTTGCCGCCAGAACACAGGTAAGTGCCGTGTGTGGTTCCCGCGGGCCTGGC
CTCTTTACGGGTTATGGCCCTTGCGTGCCTTGAATTACTTCCACCTGGCTGCAGTACGTGATTCTTGATC
CCGAGCTTCGGGTTGGAAGTGGGTGGGAGAGTTCGAGGCCTTGCGCTTAAGGAGCCCCTTCGCCTCGTGC
TTGAGTTGAGGCCTGGCCTGGGCGCTGGGGCCGCCGCGTGCGAATCTGGTGGCACCTTCGCGCCTGTCTC
GCTGCTTTCGATAAGTCTCTAGCCATTTAAAATTTTTGATGACCTGCTGCGACGCTTTTTTTCTGGCAAG
ATAGTCTTGTAAATGCGGGCCAAGATCTGCACACTGGTATTTCGGTTTTTGGGGCCGCGGGCGGCGACGG
GGCCCGTGCGTCCCAGCGCACATGTTCGGCGAGGCGGGGCCTGCGAGCGCGGCCACCGAGAATCGGACGG
GGGTAGTCTCAAGCTGGCCGGCCTGCTCTGGTGCCTGGCCTCGCGCCGCCGTGTATCGCCCCGCCCTGGG
CGGCAAGGCTGGCCCGGTCGGCACCAGTTGCGTGAGCGGAAAGATGGCCGCTTCCCGGCCCTGCTGCAGG
GAGCTCAAAATGGAGGACGCGGCGCTCGGGAGAGCGGGCGGGTGAGTCACCCACACAAAGGAAAAGGGCC
TTTCCGTCCTCAGCCGTCGCTTCATGTGACTCCACGGAGTACCGGGCGCCGTCCAGGCACCTCGATTAGT
TCTCGAGCTTTTGGAGTACGTCGTCTTTAGGTTGGGGGGAGGGGTTTTATGCGATGGAGTTTCCCCACAC
TGAGTGGGTGGAGACTGAAGTTAGGCCAGCTTGGCACTTGATGTAATTCTCCTTGGAATTTGCCCTTTTT
GAGTTTGGATCTTGGTTCATTCTCAAGCCTCAGACAGTGGTTCAAAGTTTTTTTCTTCCATTTCAGGTGT
CGTGACGTACGGCCACCATGACCGAGTACAAGCCCACGGTGCGCCTCGCCACCCGCGACGACGTCCCCAG
GGCCGTACGCACCCTCGCCGCCGCGTTCGCCGACTACCCCGCCACGCGCCACACCGTCGATCCGGACCGC
CACATCGAGCGGGTCACCGAGCTGCAAGAACTCTTCCTCACGCGCGTCGGGCTCGACATCGGCAAGGTGT
GGGTCGCGGACGACGGCGCCGCCGTGGCGGTCTGGACCACGCCGGAGAGCGTCGAAGCGGGGGCGGTGTT
CGCCGAGATCGGCCCGCGCATGGCCGAGTTGAGCGGTTCCCGGCTGGCCGCGCAGCAACAGATGGAAGGC
CTCCTGGCGCCGCACCGGCCCAAGGAGCCCGCGTGGTTCCTGGCCACCGTCGGAGTCTCGCCCGACCACC
AGGGCAAGGGTCTGGGCAGCGCCGTCGTGCTCCCCGGAGTGGAGGCGGCCGAGCGCGCCGGGGTGCCCGC
CTTCCTGGAGACCTCCGCGCCCCGCAACCTCCCCTTCTACGAGCGGCTCGGCTTCACCGTCACCGCCGAC
GTCGAGGTGCCCGAAGGACCGCGCACCTGGTGCATGACCCGCAAGCCCGGTGCCTGAACGCGTTAAGTCG
ACAATCAACCTCTGGATTACAAAATTTGTGAAAGATTGACTGGTATTCTTAACTATGTTGCTCCTTTTAC
GCTATGTGGATACGCTGCTTTAATGCCTTTGTATCATGCTATTGCTTCCCGTATGGCTTTCATTTTCTCC
TCCTTGTATAAATCCTGGTTGCTGTCTCTTTATGAGGAGTTGTGGCCCGTTGTCAGGCAACGTGGCGTGG
TGTGCACTGTGTTTGCTGACGCAACCCCCACTGGTTGGGGCATTGCCACCACCTGTCAGCTCCTTTCCGG
GACTTTCGCTTTCCCCCTCCCTATTGCCACGGCGGAACTCATCGCCGCCTGCCTTGCCCGCTGCTGGACA
GGGGCTCGGCTGTTGGGCACTGACAATTCCGTGGTGTTGTCGGGGAAATCATCGTCCTTTCCTTGGCTGC
TCGCCTGTGTTGCCACCTGGATTCTGCGCGGGACGTCCTTCTGCTACGTCCCTTCGGCCCTCAATCCAGC
GGACCTTCCTTCCCGCGGCCTGCTGCCGGCTCTGCGGCCTCTTCCGCGTCTTCGCCTTCGCCCTCAGACG
AGTCGGATCTCCCTTTGGGCCGCCTCCCCGCGTCGACTTTAAGACCAATGACTTACAAGGCAGCTGTAGA
TCTTAGCCACTTTTTAAAAGAAAAGGGGGGACTGGAAGGGCTAATTCACTCCCAACGAAGACAAGATCTG
CTTTTTGCTTGTACTGGGTCTCTCTGGTTAGACCAGATCTGAGCCTGGGAGCTCTCTGGCTAACTAGGGA
ACCCACTGCTTAAGCCTCAATAAAGCTTGCCTTGAGTGCTTCAAGTAGTGTGTGCCCGTCTGTTGTGTGA
CTCTGGTAACTAGAGATCCCTCAGACCCTTTTAGTCAGTGTGGAAAATCTCTAGCAGTACGTATAGTAGT
TCATGTCATCTTATTATTCAGTATTTATAACTTGCAAAGAAATGAATATCAGAGAGTGAGAGGAACTTGT
TTATTGCAGCTTATAATGGTTACAAATAAAGCAATAGCATCACAAATTTCACAAATAAAGCATTTTTTTC
ACTGCATTCTAGTTGTGGTTTGTCCAAACTCATCAATGTATCTTATCATGTCTGGCTCTAGCTATCCCGC
CCCTAACTCCGCCCATCCCGCCCCTAACTCCGCCCAGTTCCGCCCATTCTCCGCCCCATGGCTGACTAAT
TTTTTTTATTTATGCAGAGGCCGAGGCCGCCTCGGCCTCTGAGCTATTCCAGAAGTAGTGAGGAGGCTTT
TTTGGAGGCCTAGGGACGTACCCAATTCGCCCTATAGTGAGTCGTATTACGCGCGCTCACTGGCCGTCGT
TTTACAACGTCGTGACTGGGAAAACCCTGGCGTTACCCAACTTAATCGCCTTGCAGCACATCCCCCTTTC
GCCAGCTGGCGTAATAGCGAAGAGGCCCGCACCGATCGCCCTTCCCAACAGTTGCGCAGCCTGAATGGCG
AATGGG
[124 nt withheld, positions 3367-3490]
C
[91 nt withheld, positions 3492-3582]
A
[49 nt withheld, positions 3584-3632]
CCTTTGACGTTGGAGTCCACGTTCTTT
[37 nt withheld, positions 3660-3696]
ACCCTATCTCGGTCTATTCTTTTGATTTATAAGGGATTTTGCCGATTTCGGCCTATTGGTTAAAAAATGA
GCTGATTTAACAAAAATTTAACGCGAATTTTAACAAAATATTAACGCTTACAATTTAGGTGGCACTTTTC
GGGGAAATGTGCGCGGAACCCCTATTTGTTTATTTTTCTAAATACATTCAAATATGTATCCGCTCATGAG
ACAATAACCCTGATAAATGCTTCAATAATATTGAAAAAGGAAGAGTATGAGTATTCAACATTTCCGTGTC
GCCCTTATTCCCTTTTTTGCGGCATTTTGCCTTCCTGTTTTTGCTCACCCAGAAACGCTGGTGAAAGTAA
AAGATGCTGAAGATCAGTTGGGTGCACGAGTGGGTTACATCGAACTGGATCTCAACAGCGGTAAGATCCT
TGAGAGTTTTCGCCCCGAAGAACGTTTTCCAATGATGAGCACTTTTAAAGTTCTGCTATGTGGCGCGGTA
TTATCCCGTATTGACGCCGGGCAAGAGCAACTCGGTCGCCGCATACACTATTCTCAGAATGACTTGGTTG
AGTACTCACCAGTCACAGAAAAGCATCTTACGGATGGCATGACAGTAAGAGAATTATGCAGTGCTGCCAT
AACCATGAGTGATAACACTGCGGCCAACTTACTTCTGACAACGATCGGAGGACCGAAGGAGCTAACCGCT
TTTTTGCACAACATGGGGGATCATGTAACTCGCCTTGATCGTTGGGAACCGGAGCTGAATGAAGCCATAC
CAAACGACGAGCGTGACACCACGATGCCTGTAGCAATGGCAACAACGTTGCGCAAACTATTAACTGGCGA
ACTACTTACTCTAGCTTCCCGGCAACAATTAATAGACTGGATGGAGGCGGATAAAGTTGCAGGACCACTT
CTGCGCTCGGCCCTTCCGGCTGGCTGGTTTATTGCTGATAAATCTGGAGCCGGTGAGCGTGGGTCTCGCG
GTATCATTGCAGCACTGGGGCCAGATGGTAAGCCCTCCCGTATCGTAGTTATCTACACGACGGGGAGTCA
GGCAACTATGGATGAACGAAATAGACAGATCGCTGAGATAGGTGCCTCACTGATTAAGCATTGGTAACTG
TCAGACCAAGTTTACTCATATATACTTTAGATTGATTTAAAACTTCATTTTTAATTTAAAAGGATCTAGG
TGAAGATCCTTTTTGATAATCTCATGACCAAAATCCCTTAACGTGAGTTTTCGTTCCACTGAGCGTCAGA
CCCCGTAGAAAAGATCAAAGGATCTTCTTGAGATCCTTTTTTTCTGCGCGTAATCTGCTGCTTGCAAACA
AAAAAACCACCGCTACCAGCGGTGGTTTGTTTGCCGGATCAAGAGCTACCAACTCTTTTTCCGAAGGTAA
CTGGCTTCAGCAGAGCGCAGATACCAAATACTGTTCTTCTAGTGTAGCCGTAGTTAGGCCACCACTTCAA
GAACTCTGTAGCACCGCCTACATACCTCGCTCTGCTAATCCTGTTACCAGTGGCTGCTGCCAGTGGCGAT
AAGTCGTGTCTTACCGGGTTGGACTCAAGACGATAGTTACCGGATAAGGCGCAGCGGTCGGGCTGAACGG
GGGGTTCGTGCACACAGCCCAGCTTGGAGCGAACGACCTACACCGAACTGAGATACCTACAGCGTGAGCT
ATGAGAAAGCGCCACGCTTCCCGAAGGGAGAAAGGCGGACAGGTATCCGGTAAGCGGCAGGGTCGGAACA
GGAGAGCGCACGAGGGAGCTTCCAGGGGGAAACGCCTGGTATCTTTATAGTCCTGTCGGGTTTCGCCACC
TCTGACTTGAGCGTCGATTTTTGTGATGCTCGTCAGGGGGGCGGAGCCTATGGAAAAACGCCAGCAACGC
GGCCTTTTTACGGTTCCTGGCCTTTTGCTGGCCTTTTGCTCACATGTTCTTTCCTGCGTTATCCCCTGAT
TCTGTGGATAACCGTATTACCGCCTTTGAGTGAGCTGATACCGCTCGCCGCAGCCGAACGACCGAGCGCA
GCGAGTCAGTGAGCGAGGAAGCGGAAGAGCGCCCAATACGCAAACCGCCTCTCCCCGCGCGTTGGCCGAT
TCATTAATGCAGCTGGCACGACAGGTTTCCCGACTGGAAAGCGGGCAGTGAGCGCAACGCAATTAATGTG
AGTTAGCTCACTCATTAGGCACCCCAGGCTTTACACTTTATGCTTCCGGCTCGTATGTTGTGTGGAATTG
TGAGCGGATAACAATTTCACACAGGAAACAGCTATGACCATGATTACGCCAAGCGCGCAATTAACCCTCA
CTAAAGGGAACAAAAGCTGGAGCTGCAAGCTTAATGTAGTCTTATGCAATACTCTTGTAGTCTTGCAACA
TGGTAACGATGAGTTAGCAACATGCCTTACAAGGAGAGAAAAAGCACCGTGCATGCCGATTGGTGGAAGT
AAGGTGGTACGATCGTGCCTTATTAGGAAGGCAACAGACGGGTCTGACATGGATTGGACGAACCACTGAA
TTGCCGCATTGCAGAGATATTGTATTTAAGTGCCTAGCTCGATACATAAACGGGTCTCTCTGGTTAGACC
AGATCTGAGCCTGGGAGCTCTCTGGCTAACTAGGGAACCCACTGCTTAAGCCTCAATAAAGCTTGCCTTG
AGTGCTTCAAGTAGTGTGTGCCCGTCTGTTGTGTGACTCTGGTAACTAGAGATCCCTCAGACCCTTTTAG
TCAGTGTGGAAAATCTCTAGCAGTGGCGCCCGAACAGGGACTTGAAAGCGAAAGGGAAACCAGAGGAGCT
CTCTCGACGCAGGACTCGGCTTGCTGAAGCGCGCACGGCAAGAGGCGAGGGGCGGCGACTGGTGAGTACG
CCAAAAATTTTGACTAGCGGAGGCTAGAAGGAGAGAGATGGGTGCGAGAGCGTCAGTATTAAGCGGGGGA
GAATTAGATCGCGATGGGAAAAAATTCGGTTAAGGCCAGGGGGAAAGAAAAAATATAAATTAAAACATAT
AGTATGGGCAAGCAGGGAGCTAGAACGATTCGCAGTTAATCCTGGCCTGTTAGAAACATCAGAAGGCTGT
AGACAAATACTGGGACAGCTACAACCATCCCTTCAGACAGGATCAGAAGAACTTAGATCATTATATAATA
CAGTAGCAACCCTCTATTGTGTGCATCAAAGGATAGAGATAAAAGACACCAAGGAAGCTTTAGACAAGAT
AGAGGAAGAGCAAAACAAAAGTAAGACCACCGCACAGCAAGCGGCCGCTGATCTTCAGACCTGGAGGAGG
AGATATGAGGGACAATTGGAGAAGTGAATTATATAAATATAAAGTAGTAAAAATTGAACCATTAGGAGTA
GCACCCACCAAGGCAAAGAGAAGAGTGGTGCAGAGAGAAAAAAGAGCAGTGGGAATAGGAGCTTTGTTCC
TTGGGTTCTTGGGAGCAGCAGGAAGCACTATGGGCGCAGCGTCAATGACGCTGACGGTACAGGCCAGACA
ATTATTGTCTGGTATAGTGCAGCAGCAGAACAATTTGCTGAGGGCTATTGAGGCGCAACAGCATCTGTTG
CAACTCACAGTCTGGGGCATCAAGCAGCTCCAGGCAAGAATCCTGGCTGTGGAAAGATACCTAAAGGATC
AACAGCTCCTGGGGATTTGGGGTTGCTCTGGAAAACTCATTTGCACCACTGCTGTGCCTTGGAATGCTAG
TTGGAGTAATAAATCTCTGGAACAGATTTGGAATCACACGACCTGGATGGAGTGGGACAGAGAAATTAAC
AATTACACAAGCTTAATACACTCCTTAATTGAAGAATCGCAAAACCAGCAAGAAAAGAATGAACAAGAAT
TATTGGAATTAGATAAATGGGCAAGTTTGTGGAATTGGTTTAACATAACAAATTGGCTGTGGTATATAAA
ATTATTCATAATGATAGTAGGAGGCTTGGTAGGTTTAAGAATAGTTTTTGCTGTACTTTCTATAGTGAAT
AGAGTTAGGCAGGGATATTCACCATTATCGTTTCAGACCCACCTCCCAACCCCGAGGGGACCCAGAGAGG
GCCTATTTCCCATGATTCCTTCATATTTGCATATACGATACAAGGCTGTTAGAGAGATAATTAGAATTAA
TTTGACTGTAAACACAAAGATATTAGTACAAAATACGTGACGTAGAAAGTAATAATTTCTTGGGTAGTTT
GCAGTTTTAAAATTATGTTTTAAAATGGACTATCATATGCTTACCGTAACTTGAAAGTATTTCGATTTCT
TGGCTTTATATATCTTGTGGAAAGGACGAAACACCGTATACCGAAGAAGTCAGACAGTTTTAGAGCTAGA
AATAGCAAGTTAAAATAAGGCTAGTCCGTTATCAACTTGAAAAAGTGGCACCGAGTCGGTGCTTTTTTAA
GCTTGGCGTAACTAGATCTTGAGACAAATGGCAGTATTCATCCACAATTTTAAAAGAAAAGGGGGGATTG
GGGGGTACAGTGCAGGGGAAAGAATAGTAGACATAATAGCAACAGACATACAAACTAAAGAATTACAAAA
ACAAATTACAAAAATTCAAAATTTTCGGGTTTATTACAGGGACAGCAGAGATCCACTTTGGCGCCGGCTC
GAGGGGG
