>Addgene plasmid #76877 | NTPCR gRNA (BRDN0001147742) | depositor partial sequence | sequence record 144337 | Target Sequence
TATACCGAAGAAGTCAGACA
