>Addgene plasmid #76877 | NTPCR gRNA (BRDN0001147742) | addgene partial sequence | sequence record 186681 | hU6-F
TAGAAAGTAATAATTTCTTGGGTAGTTTGCAGTTTTAAAATTATGTTTTAAAATGGACTATCATATGCTT
ACCGTAACTTGAAAGTATTTCGATTTCTTGGCTTTATATATCTTGTGGAAAGGACGAAACACCGTATACC
GAAGAAGTCAGACAGTTTTAGAGCTAGAAATAGCAAGTTAAAATAAGGCTAGTCCGTTATCAACTTGAAA
AAGTGGCACCGAGTCGGTGCTTTTTTAAGCTTGGCGTAACTAGATCTTGAGACAAATGGCAGTATTCATC
CACAATTTTAAAAGAAAAGGGGGGATTGGGGGGTACAGTGCAGGGGAAAGAATAGTAGACATAATAGCAA
CAGACATACAAACTAAAGAATTACAAAAACAAATTACAAAAATTCAAAATTTTCGGGTTTATTACAGGGA
CAGCAGAGATCCACTTTGGCGCCGGCTCGAGGGGGCCCGGGTGCAAAGATGGATAAAGTTTTAAACAGAG
AGGAATCTTTGCAGCTAATGGACCTTCTAGGTCTTGAAAGGAGTGGGAATTGGCTCCGGTGCCCGTCAGT
GGGCAGAGCG
